Addgene plasmid #19146: pMYC BRGI aa597-1407
Depositing lab: Joan Massague. Depositing organization: Memorial Sloan-Kettering Cancer Center. Publication: Genome-wide impact of the BRG1 SWI/SNF chromatin remodeler on the transforming growth factor beta transcriptional program. Xi Q, He W, Zhang XH, Le HV, Massague J. J Biol Chem. 2008 Jan 11. 283(2):1146-55. 10.1074/jbc.M707479200 PubMed 18003620.
Backbone
  Vector backbone: pCS2+MT
  Backbone size w/o insert (bp): 4294
  Total vector size (bp): 6738
  Vector type: Mammalian Expression
Growth in bacteria
  Bacterial resistance: Ampicillin, 100 μg/mL
  Growth temperature: 37°C
  Growth strain: DH5alpha
  Copy number: Unknown
Gene/Insert
  Gene/Insert name: SWI/SNF related, matrix associated, actin dependent regulator of chromatin, subfamily a, member 4 (alt name: SMARCA4, BRG1; SNF2; SWI2; BAF190; SNF2L4; SNF2LB; hSNF2b; FLJ39786; SNF2-BETA)
  Species: H. sapiens (human)
  Insert size (bp): 2444
  Mutation: human BRG1 aa 597-1407 (PCR product)
  Entrez Gene: SMARCA4 (a.k.a. BAF190, BAF190A, BRG1, CSS4, MRD16, OTSC12, RTPS2, SNF2, SNF2-beta, SNF2L4, SNF2LB, SWI2, hSNF2b)
  Tag / fusion protein: Myc (N terminal on insert)
  Cloning method: Restriction Enzyme; 5′ cloning site XbaI (not destroyed); 3′ cloning site NcoI (not destroyed)
  Sequencing primers: 5′ M13 pUC reverse
Resource information
  A portion of this plasmid was derived from a plasmid made by: Qiaoran Xi
Terms and licenses: Academic/Nonprofit Terms; Industry Terms: Not Available to Industry
Depositor comments: Myc tagged human BRG1 cDNA truncated form from aa 597 to 1407
How to cite: pMYC BRGI aa597-1407 was a gift from Joan Massague (Addgene plasmid # 19146 ; http://n2t.net/addgene:19146 ; RRID:Addgene_19146)
