[The description below was written by a language model from this plasmid's Addgene catalogue record and pLannotate feature annotations shown in this document.]
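Description:
pMYC BRGI aa597-1407 is a mammalian expression plasmid built on the pCS2+MT backbone that encodes an N-terminally Myc-tagged internal fragment of human BRG1 (SMARCA4), the ATPase subunit of SWI/SNF chromatin remodelling complexes. The insert is a PCR-derived cDNA segment of about 2.4 kb covering amino acids 597 to 1407, cloned by restriction digestion between XbaI and NcoI sites, giving a total plasmid size of 6,738 bp. In the annotated sequence, the fragment lies directly downstream of five tandem Myc epitope repeats detected by the annotation software, which allow the truncated protein to be detected or immunoprecipitated with anti-Myc antibodies.

Expression in mammalian cells is driven by the simian cytomegalovirus IE94 enhancer/promoter, and transcripts are terminated by an SV40 polyadenylation signal. An SP6 promoter sits between the CMV element and the tag, so sense RNA can also be transcribed in vitro. A partial T7 promoter and a T3 promoter lie downstream of the insert in the opposite orientation. The bacterial portion carries a high-copy ColE1/pUC-type origin, an ampicillin resistance gene with its own promoter, an f1 origin for single-stranded DNA production, and remnants of the lac region (lac promoter and operator, CAP site, and lacZα and lacI fragments) left over from the parental cloning vector.

The plasmid was deposited in connection with a study of how BRG1 contributes to the TGF-β transcriptional programme. As a defined truncation, it appears suited to domain-mapping or interaction experiments, although the record does not state its specific use.
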