Features (pLannotate 1.2.2; 20 found; start..end, strand, type, name):
     26..92      -  CDS            lacZα (fragment): LacZα fragment of β-galactosidase; lacZ fragment
     99..1076    +  promoter       CMV IE94 promoter: enhancer/promoter region of simian cytomegalovirus major immediate early transcription unit IE94
   1111..1129    +  promoter       SP6 promoter: promoter for bacteriophage SP6 RNA polymerase
   1179..1208    +  CDS            Myc: Myc (human c-Myc proto-oncogene) epitope tag
   1218..1247    +  CDS            Myc: Myc (human c-Myc proto-oncogene) epitope tag
   1257..1286    +  CDS            Myc: Myc (human c-Myc proto-oncogene) epitope tag
   1296..1325    +  CDS            Myc: Myc (human c-Myc proto-oncogene) epitope tag
   1335..1364    +  CDS            Myc: Myc (human c-Myc proto-oncogene) epitope tag
   1401..3833    +  CDS            SMARCA4 (fragment): SMCA4_HUMAN - Also known as BAF190A, BRG1, SNF2B, SNF2L4. Experimental evidence at protein level: Swiss-Prot protein existence level 1. Involved in transcriptional activation and repression of select genes by chromatin remodeling (alteration of DNA-nucleosome topology). Component of SWI/SNF chromatin remodeling complexes that carry out key enzymatic activities, changing chromatin structure by altering DNA-histone contacts within a nucleosome in an ATP-dependent manner. Component of the CREST-BRG1 complex, a multiprotein complex that regulates promoter activation by orchestrating the calcium- d
   3844..3861    -  promoter       T7 promoter (fragment): promoter for bacteriophage T7 RNA polymerase
   3866..4000    -  polyA_signal   SV40 poly(A) signal: SV40 polyadenylation signal
   4113..4131    -  promoter       T3 promoter: promoter for bacteriophage T3 RNA polymerase
   4176..4192    -  protein_bind   lac operator: The lac repressor binds to the lac operator to inhibit transcription in E. coli. This inhibition can be relieved by adding lactose or isopropyl-β-D-thiogalactopyranoside (IPTG). lac repressor encoded by lacI
   4200..4230    -  promoter       lac promoter: promoter for the E. coli lac operon
   4245..4266    -  protein_bind   CAP binding site: CAP binding activates transcription in the presence of cAMP. E. coli catabolite activator protein
   4279..4371    -  CDS            lacI (fragment): lac repressor; lacI; The lac repressor binds to the lac operator to inhibit transcription in E. coli. This inhibition can be relieved by adding lactose or isopropyl-β-D-thiogalactopyranoside (IPTG).
   4554..5142    -  rep_origin     ori: high-copy-number ColE1/pMB1/pBR322/pUC origin of replication
   5313..6173    -  CDS            AmpR: β-lactamase; bla; confers resistance to ampicillin, carbenicillin, and related antibiotics
   6174..6278    -  promoter       AmpR promoter: bla
   6331..21      -  rep_origin     f1 ori (across the origin) (sequence partly withheld): f1 bacteriophage origin of replication; arrow indicates direction of (+) strand synthesis
>Addgene plasmid #19146 | pMYC BRGI aa597-1407 | addgene full sequence | sequence record 365745 | Addgene NGS Result
ATGCGCCGCTACAGGGCGCGTCCCATTCGCCATTCAGGCTGCGCAACTGTTGGGAAGGGCGATCGGTGCG
GGCCTCTTCGCTATTACGCCAGTCGACCGCCAATTCAATATGGCGTATATGGACTCATGCCAATTCAATA
TGGTGGATCTGGACCTGTGCCAATTCAATATGGCGTATATGGACTCGTGCCAATTCAATATGGTGGATCT
GGACCCCAGCCAATTCAATATGGCGGACTTGGCACCATGCCAATTCAATATGGCGGACCTGGCACTGTGC
CAACTGGGGAGGGGTCTACTTGGCACGGTGCCAAGTTTGAGGAGGGGTCTTGGCCCTGTGCCAAGTCCGC
CATATTGAATTGGCATGGTGCCAATAATGGCGGCCATATTGGCTATATGCCAGGATCAATATATAGGCAA
TATCCAATATGGCCCTATGCCAATATGGCTATTGGCCAGGTTCAATACTATGTATTGGCCCTATGCCATA
TAGTATTCCATATATGGGTTTTCCTATTGACGTAGATAGCCCCTCCCAATGGGCGGTCCCATATACCATA
TATGGGGCTTCCTAATACCGCCCATAGCCACTCCCCCATTGACGTCAATGGTCTCTATATATGGTCTTTC
CTATTGACGTCATATGGGCGGTCCTATTGACGTATATGGCGCCTCCCCCATTGACGTCAATTACGGTAAA
TGGCCCGCCTGGCTCAATGCCCATTGACGTCAATAGGACCACCCACCATTGACGTCAATGGGATGGCTCA
TTGCCCATTCATATCCGTTCTCACGCCCCCTATTGACGTCAATGACGGTAAATGGCCCACTTGGCAGTAC
ATCAATATCTATTAATAGTAACTTGGCAAGTACATTACTATTGGAAGTACGCCAGGGTACATTGGCAGTA
CTCCCATTGACGTCAATGGCGGTAAATGGCCCGCGATGGCTGCCAAGTACATCCCCATTGACGTCAATGG
GGAGGGGCAATGACGCAAATGGGCGTTCCATTGACGTAAATGGGCGGTAGGCGTGCCTAATGGGAGGTCT
ATATAAGCAATGCTCGTTTAGGGAACCGCCATTCTGCCTGGGGACGTCGGAGCAAGCTTGATTTAGGTGA
CACTATAGAATACAAGCTACTTGTTCTTTTTGCAGGATCCCATCGATTTAAAGCTATGGAGCAAAAGCTC
ATTTCTGAAGAGGACTTGAATGAAATGGAGCAAAAGCTCATTTCTGAAGAGGACTTGAATGAAATGGAGC
AAAAGCTCATTTCTGAAGAGGACTTGAATGAAATGGAGCAAAAGCTCATTTCTGAAGAGGACTTGAATGA
AATGGAGCAAAAGCTCATTTCTGAAGAGGACTTGAATGAAATGGAGAGCTTGGGCGACCTCACCATGGCG
CCTGCCATTGGGCCGGATGGCGAGCCTCTGGACGAGACCAGCCAGATGAGCGACCTCCCGGTGAAGGTGA
TCCACGTGGAGAGTGGGAAGATCCTCACAGGCACAGATGCCCCCAAAGCCGGGCAGCTGGAGGCCTGGCT
CGAGATGAACCCGGGGTATGAAGTAGCTCCGAGGTCTGATAGTGAAGAAAGTGGCTCAGAAGAAGAGGAA
GAGGAGGAGGAGGAAGAGCAGCCGCAGGCAGCACAGCCTCCCACCCTGCCCGTGGAGGAGAAGAAGAAGA
TTCCAGATCCAGACAGCGATGACGTCTCTGAGGTGGACGCGCGGCACATCATTGAGAATGCCAAGCAAGA
TGTCGATGATGAATATGGCGTGTCCCAGGCCCTTGCACGTGGCCTGCAGTCCTACTATGCCGTGGCCCAT
GCTGTCACTGAGAGAGTGGACAAGCAGTCAGCGCTTATGGTCAATGGTGTCCTCAAACAGTACCAGATCA
AAGGTTTGGAGTGGCTGGTGTCCCTGTACAACAACAACCTGAACGGCATCCTGGCCGACGAGATGGGCCT
GGGGAAGACCATCCAGACCATCGCGCTCATCACGTACCTCATGGAGCACAAACGCATCAATGGGCCCTTC
CTCATCATCGTGCCTCTCTCAACGCTGTCCAACTGGGCGTACGAGTTTGACAAGTGGGCCCCCTCCGTGG
TGAAGGTGTCTTACAAGGGATCCCCAGCAGCAAGACGGGCCTTTGTCCCCCAGCTCCGGAGTGGGAAGTT
CAACGTCTTGCTGACGACGTACGAGTACATCATCAAAGACAAGCACATCCTCGCCAAGATCCGTTGGAAG
TACATGATTGTGGACGAAGGTCACCGCATGAAGAACCACCACTGCAAGCTGACGCAGGTGCTCAACACGC
ACTATGTGGCACCCCGCCGCCTGCTGCTGACGGGCACACCGCTGCAGAACAAGCTTCCCGAGCTCTGGGC
GCTGCTCAACTTCCTGCTGCCCACCATCTTCAAGAGCTGCAGCACCTTCGAGCAGTGGTTTAACGCACCC
TTTGCCATGACCGGGGAAAAGGTGGACCTGAATGAGGAGGAAACCATTCTCATCATCCGGCGTCTCCACA
AAGTGCTGCGGCCCTTCTTGCTCCGACGACTCAAGAAGGAAGTCGAGGCCCAGTTGCCCGAAAAGGTGGA
GTACGTCATCAAGTGCGACATGTCTGCGCTGCAGCGAGTGCTCTACCGCCACATGCAGGCCAAGGGCGTG
CTGCTGACTGATGGCTCCGAGAAGGACAAGAAGGGCAAAGGCGGCACCAAGACCCTGATGAACACCATCA
TGCAGCTGCGGAAGATCTGCAACCACCCCTACATGTTCCAGCACATCGAGGAGTCCTTTTCCGAGCACTT
GGGGTTCACTGGCGGCATTGTCCAAGGGCTGGACCTGTACCGAGCCTCGGGTAAATTTGAGCTTCTTGAT
AGAATTCTTCCCAAACTCCGAGCAACCAACCACAAAGTGCTGCTGTTCTGCCAAATGACCTCCCTCATGA
CCATCATGGAAGATTACTTTGCGTATCGCGGCTTTAAATACCTCAGGCTTGATGGAACCACGAAGGCGGA
GGACCGGGGCATGCTGCTGAAAACCTTCAACGAGCCCGGCTCTGAGTACTTCATCTTCCTGCTCAGCACC
CGGGCTGGGGGGCTCGGCCTGAACCTCCAGTCGGCAGACACTGTGATCATTTTTGACAGCGACTGGAATC
CTCACCAGGACCTGCAAGCGCAGGACCGAGCCCACCGCATCGGGCAGCAGAACGAGGTGCGTGTGCTCCG
CCTCTGCACCGTCAACAGCGTGGAGGAGAAGATCCTAGCTGCAGCCAAGTACAAGCTCAACGTGGACCAG
AAGGTGATCCAGGCCGGCATGTTCGACCAGAAGTCCTCCAGCCATGAGCGGCGCGCCTTCCTGCAGGCCA
TCCTGGAGCACGAGGAGCAGGATGAGAGCAGACACTGCAGCACGGGCAGCGGCAGTGCCAGCTTCGCCCA
CACTGCCCCTCCGCCAGCGGGCGTCAACCCCGACTTGGAGGAGCCACCTCTAAAGGAGGAAGACGAGGTG
CCCGACGACGAGACCGTCAACCAGATGATCGCCCGGCACGAGGAGGAGTTTGATCTGTTCATGCGCATGG
ACCTGGACCGCAGGCGCGAGGAGGCCCGCAACCCCAAGCGGAAGCCGCGCCTCATGGAGGAGGACGAGCT
CCCCTCGTGGATCATCAAGGACGACGCGGAGGTGGAGCGGCTGACCTGTGAGGAGGAGGAGGAGAAGATG
TTCGGCCGTGGCTCCCGCCACCGCAAGGAGGTGGACTACAGCGACTCACTGACGGAGAAGCAGTGGCTCA
AGGCCATCGAGGAGGGCACGCTGGAGGAGATCGAAGAGGAGGTCCGGCAGAAGTAATCTAGAACTATAGT
GAGTCGTATTACGTAGATCCAGACATGATAAGATACATTGATGAGTTTGGACAAACCACAACTAGAATGC
AGTGAAAAAAATGCTTTATTTGTGAAATTTGTGATGCTATTGCTTTATTTGTAACCATTATAAGCTGCAA
TAAACAAGTTAACAACAACAATTGCATTCATTTTATGTTTCAGGTTCAGGGGGAGGTGTGGGAGGTTTTT
TAATTCGCGGCCGCGGCGCCAATGCATTGGGCCCGGTACCCAGCTTTTGTTCCCTTTAGTGAGGGTTAAT
TGCGCGCTTGGCGTAATCATGGTCATAGCTGTTTCCTGTGTGAAATTGTTATCCGCTCACAATTCCACAC
AACATACGAGCCGGGAGCATAAAGTGTAAAGCCTGGGGTGCCTAATGAGTGAGCTAACTCACATTAATTG
CGTTGCGCTCACTGCCCGCTTTCCAGTCGGGAAACCTGTCGTGCCAGCTGCATTAATGAATCGGCCAACG
CGCGGGGAGAGGCGGTTTGCGTATTGGGCGCTCTTCCGCTTCCTCGCTCACTGACTCGCTGCGCTCGGTC
GTTCGGCTGCGGCGAGCGGTATCAGCTCACTCAAAGGCGGTAATACGGTTATCCACAGAATCAGGGGATA
ACGCAGGAAAGAACATGTGAGCAAAAGGCCAGCAAAAGGCCAGGAACCGTAAAAAGGCCGCGTTGCTGGC
GTTTTTCCATAGGCTCCGCCCCCCTGACGAGCATCACAAAAATCGACGCTCAAGTCAGAGGTGGCGAAAC
CCGACAGGACTATAAAGATACCAGGCGTTTCCCCCTGGAAGCTCCCTCGTGCGCTCTCCTGTTCCGACCC
TGCCGCTTACCGGATACCTGTCCGCCTTTCTCCCTTCGGGAAGCGTGGCGCTTTCTCATAGCTCACGCTG
TAGGTATCTCAGTTCGGTGTAGGTCGTTCGCTCCAAGCTGGGCTGTGTGCACGAACCCCCCGTTCAGCCC
GACCGCTGCGCCTTATCCGGTAACTATCGTCTTGAGTCCAACCCGGTAAGACACGACTTATCGCCACTGG
CAGCAGCCACTGGTAACAGGATTAGCAGAGCGAGGTATGTAGGCGGTGCTACAGAGTTCTTGAAGTGGTG
GCCTAACTACGGCTACACTAGAAGAACAGTATTTGGTATCTGCGCTCTGCTGAAGCCAGTTACCTTCGGA
AAAAGAGTTGGTAGCTCTTGATCCGGCAAACAAACCACCGCTGGTAGCGGTGGTTTTTTTGTTTGCAAGC
AGCAGATTACGCGCAGAAAAAAAGGATCTCAAGAAGATCCTTTGATCTTTTCTACGGGGTCTGACGCTCA
GTGGAACGAAAACTCACGTTAAGGGATTTTGGTCATGAGATTATCAAAAAGGATCTTCACCTAGATCCTT
TTAAATTAAAAATGAAGTTTTAAATCAATCTAAAGTATATATGAGTAAACTTGGTCTGACAGTTACCAAT
GCTTAATCAGTGAGGCACCTATCTCAGCGATCTGTCTATTTCGTTCATCCATAGTTGCCTGACTCCCCGT
CGTGTAGATAACTACGATACGGGAGGGCTTACCATCTGGCCCCAGTGCTGCAATGATACCGCGAGACCCA
CGCTCACCGGCTCCAGATTTATCAGCAATAAACCAGCCAGCCGGAAGGGCCGAGCGCAGAAGTGGTCCTG
CAACTTTATCCGCCTCCATCCAGTCTATTAATTGTTGCCGGGAAGCTAGAGTAAGTAGTTCGCCAGTTAA
TAGTTTGCGCAACGTTGTTGCCATTGCTACAGGCATCGTGGTGTCACGCTCGTCGTTTGGTATGGCTTCA
TTCAGCTCCGGTTCCCAACGATCAAGGCGAGTTACATGATCCCCCATGTTGTGCAAAAAAGCGGTTAGCT
CCTTCGGTCCTCCGATCGTTGTCAGAAGTAAGTTGGCCGCAGTGTTATCACTCATGGTTATGGCAGCACT
GCATAATTCTCTTACTGTCATGCCATCCGTAAGATGCTTTTCTGTGACTGGTGAGTACTCAACCAAGTCA
TTCTGAGAATAGTGTATGCGGCGACCGAGTTGCTCTTGCCCGGCGTCAATACGGGATAATACCGCGCCAC
ATAGCAGAACTTTAAAAGTGCTCATCATTGGAAAACGTTCTTCGGGGCGAAAACTCTCAAGGATCTTACC
GCTGTTGAGATCCAGTTCGATGTAACCCACTCGTGCACCCAACTGATCTTCAGCATCTTTTACTTTCACC
AGCGTTTCTGGGTGAGCAAAAACAGGAAGGCAAAATGCCGCAAAAAAGGGAATAAGGGCGACACGGAAAT
GTTGAATACTCATACTCTTCCTTTTTCAATATTATTGAAGCATTTATCAGGGTTATTGTCTCATGAGCGG
ATACATATTTGAATGTATTTAGAAAAATAAACAAATAGGGGTTCCGCGCACATTTCCCCGAAAAGTGCCA
CCTAAATTGTAAGCGTTAATATTTTGTTAAAATTCGCGTTAAATTTTTGTTAAATCAGCTCATTTTTTAA
CCAATAGGCCGAAATCGGCAAAATCCCTTATAAATCAAAAGAATAGACCGAGATAGGGT
[37 nt withheld, positions 6430-6466]
AAAGAACGTGGACTCCAACGTCAAAGG
[49 nt withheld, positions 6494-6542]
T
[91 nt withheld, positions 6544-6634]
G
[103 nt withheld, positions 6636-6738]
